>Addgene plasmid #143255 | TFORF1116 | addgene full sequence | sequence record 353640 | Addgene NGS Result
GGCTCCGGTGCCCGTCAGTGGGCAGAGCGCACATCGCCCACAGTCCCCGAGAAGTTGGGGGGAGGGGTCG
GCAATTGAACCGGTGCCTAGAGAAGGTGGCGCGGGGTAAACTGGGAAAGTGATGTCGTGTACTGGCTCCG
CCTTTTTCCCGAGGGTGGGGGAGAACCGTATATAAGTGCAGTAGTCGCCGTGAACGTTCTTTTTCGCAAC
GGGTTTGCCGCCAGAACACAGGTAAGTGCCGTGTGTGGTTCCCGCGGGCCTGGCCTCTTTACGGGTTATG
GCCCTTGCGTGCCTTGAATTACTTCCACCTGGCTGCAGTACGTGATTCTTGATCCCGAGCTTCGGGTTGG
AAGTGGGTGGGAGAGTTCGAGGCCTTGCGCTTAAGGAGCCCCTTCGCCTCGTGCTTGAGTTGAGGCCTGG
CCTGGGCGCTGGGGCCGCCGCGTGCGAATCTGGTGGCACCTTCGCGCCTGTCTCGCTGCTTTCGATAAGT
CTCTAGCCATTTAAAATTTTTGATGACCTGCTGCGACGCTTTTTTTCTGGCAAGATAGTCTTGTAAATGC
GGGCCAAGATCTGCACACTGGTATTTCGGTTTTTGGGGCCGCGGGCGGCGACGGGGCCCGTGCGTCCCAG
CGCACATGTTCGGCGAGGCGGGGCCTGCGAGCGCGGCCACCGAGAATCGGACGGGGGTAGTCTCAAGCTG
GCCGGCCTGCTCTGGTGCCTGGCCTCGCGCCGCCGTGTATCGCCCCGCCCTGGGCGGCAAGGCTGGCCCG
GTCGGCACCAGTTGCGTGAGCGGAAAGATGGCCGCTTCCCGGCCCTGCTGCAGGGAGCTCAAAATGGAGG
ACGCGGCGCTCGGGAGAGCGGGCGGGTGAGTCACCCACACAAAGGAAAAGGGCCTTTCCGTCCTCAGCCG
TCGCTTCATGTGACTCCACGGAGTACCGGGCGCCGTCCAGGCACCTCGATTAGTTCTCGAGCTTTTGGAG
TACGTCGTCTTTAGGTTGGGGGGAGGGGTTTTATGCGATGGAGTTTCCCCACACTGAGTGGGTGGAGACT
GAAGTTAGGCCAGCTTGGCACTTGATGTAATTCTCCTTGGAATTTGCCCTTTTTGAGTTTGGATCTTGGT
TCATTCTCAAGCCTCAGACAGTGGTTCAAAGTTTTTTTCTTCCATTTCAGGTGTCGTGAGGCTAGCACCG
CCACCATGCCGGCCATGGTGGAGAAGGGCCCCGAGGTCTCAGGGAAGCGGAGAGGGAGGAACAACGCGGC
CGCCTCCGCCTCCGCCGCCGCCGCCTCCGCCGCCGCCTCGGCCGCCTGCGCCTCGCCAGCCGCCACTGCC
GCCTCGGGCGCCGCCGCCTCCTCAGCCTCGGCCGCCGCCGCCTCAGCCGCCGCCGCCCCCAATAATGGCC
AGAATAAAAGTTTGGCGGCGGCGGCGCCCAATGGCAACAGCAGCAGCAACTCCTGGGAGGAAGGCAGCTC
GGGCTCGTCCAGCGACGAGGAGCACGGTGGCGGTGGCATGAGGGTCGGACCCCAGTACCAGGCGGTGGTG
CCCGACTTCGACCCCGCCAAACTGGCAAGACGCAGTCAAGAACGGGACAATCTTGGCATGTTGGTCTGGT
CACCCAATCAAAATCTGTCAGAAGCAAAGTTGGATGAATACATTGCCATTGCCAAAGAAAAGCATGGGTA
CAACATGGAACAGGCTCTTGGGATGCTCTTCTGGCATAAACATAATATCGAAAAGTCATTGGCTGATTTG
CCCAACTTTACCCCTTTCCCAGATGAGTGGACTGTGGAAGATAAAGTCTTATTTGAGCAAGCCTTTAGTT
TTCATGGGAAAACTTTTCATAGAATCCAACAAATGCTTCCAGATAAATCTATAGCAAGTCTGGTGAAATT
TTACTATTCTTGGAAGAAGACGAGGACTAAAACTAGTGTGATGGATCGCCATGCCCGGAAACAAAAACGG
GAGCGGGAGGAGAGCGAGGATGAACTGGAAGAGGCAAATGGAAACAATCCCATTGACATTGAGGTTGATC
AAAACAAGGAAAGCAAAAAGGAGGTTCCCCCTACTGAGACAGTTCCTCAGGTCAAAAAAGAAAAACATAG
CACACAAGCTAAAAATAGAGCAAAA
[390 nt withheld, positions 2126-2515]
GAGGCAGAACATGGTAAAGAAGAGACCAATGGGCCCAGTAACCAGAAGCCTGTGAAGTCCCCAGATAATT
CCATTAAGATGCCCGAAGAGGAAGACGAGGCTCCTGTTCTGGATGTCAGATATGCATCTGCCTCCTAGTA
ATGAACTAGTCCGTAACTTGAAAGTATTTCGATTTCTTGGCTTTATATATCTTGTGGAAAGGACGAAAGG
CAGCCGCAATGTGCGCTAACACGCGTTAAGTCGACAATCAACCTCTGGATTACAAAATTTGTGAAAGATT
GACTGGTATTCTTAACTATGTTGCTCCTTTTACGCTATGTGGATACGCTGCTTTAATGCCTTTGTATCAT
GCTATTGCTTCCCGTATGGCTTTCATTTTCTCCTCCTTGTATAAATCCTGGTTGCTGTCTCTTTATGAGG
AGTTGTGGCCCGTTGTCAGGCAACGTGGCGTGGTGTGCACTGTGTTTGCTGACGCAACCCCCACTGGTTG
GGGCATTGCCACCACCTGTCAGCTCCTTTCCGGGACTTTCGCTTTCCCCCTCCCTATTGCCACGGCGGAA
CTCATCGCCGCCTGCCTTGCCCGCTGCTGGACAGGGGCTCGGCTGTTGGGCACTGACAATTCCGTGGTGT
TGTCGGGGAAATCATCGTCCTTTCCTTGGCTGCTCGCCTGTGTTGCCACCTGGATTCTGCGCGGGACGTC
CTTCTGCTACGTCCCTTCGGCCCTCAATCCAGCGGACCTTCCTTCCCGCGGCCTGCTGCCGGCTCTGCGG
CCTCTTCCGCGTCTTCGCCTTCGCCCTCAGACGAGTCGGATCTCCCTTTGGGCCGCCTCCCCGCGTCGAC
TTTAAGACCAATGACTTACAAGGCAGCTGTAGATCTTAGCCACTTTTTAAAAGAAAAGGGGGGACTGGAA
GGGCTAATTCACTCCCAACGAAGACAAGATCTGCTTTTTGCTTGTACTGGGTCTCTCTGGTTAGACCAGA
TCTGAGCCTGGGAGCTCTCTGGCTAACTAGGGAACCCACTGCTTAAGCCTCAATAAAGCTTGCCTTGAGT
GCTTCAAGTAGTGTGTGCCCGTCTGTTGTGTGACTCTGGTAACTAGAGATCCCTCAGACCCTTTTAGTCA
GTGTGGAAAATCTCTAGCAGTACGTATAGTAGTTCATGTCATCTTATTATTCAGTATTTATAACTTGCAA
AGAAATGAATATCAGAGAGTGAGAGGAACTTGTTTATTGCAGCTTATAATGGTTACAAATAAAGCAATAG
CATCACAAATTTCACAAATAAAGCATTTTTTTCACTGCATTCTAGTTGTGGTTTGTCCAAACTCATCAAT
GTATCTTATCATGTCTGGCTCTAGCTATCCCGCCCCTAACTCCGCCCATCCCGCCCCTAACTCCGCCCAG
TTCCGCCCATTCTCCGCCCCATGGCTGACTAATTTTTTTTATTTATGCAGAGGCCGAGGCCGCCTCGGCC
TCTGAGCTATTCCAGAAGTAGTGAGGAGGCTTTTTTGGAGGCCTAGGGACGTACCCAATTCGCCCTATAG
TGAGTCGTATTACGCGCGCTCACTGGCCGTCGTTTTACAACGTCGTGACTGGGAAAACCCTGGCGTTACC
CAACTTAATCGCCTTGCAGCACATCCCCCTTTCGCCAGCTGGCGTAATAGCGAAGAGGCCCGCACCGATC
GCCCTTCCCAACAGTTGCGCAGCCTGAATGGCGAATGGG
[124 nt withheld, positions 4235-4358]
C
[91 nt withheld, positions 4360-4450]
A
[49 nt withheld, positions 4452-4500]
CCTTTGACGTTGGAGTCCACGTTCTTT
[37 nt withheld, positions 4528-4564]
ACCCTATCTCGGTCTATTCTTTTGATTTATAAGGGATTTTGCCGATTTCGGCCTATTGGTTAAAAAATGA
GCTGATTTAACAAAAATTTAACGCGAATTTTAACAAAATATTAACGCTTACAATTTAGGTGGCACTTTTC
GGGGAAATGTGCGCGGAACCCCTATTTGTTTATTTTTCTAAATACATTCAAATATGTATCCGCTCATGAG
ACAATAACCCTGATAAATGCTTCAATAATATTGAAAAAGGAAGAGTATGAGTATTCAACATTTCCGTGTC
GCCCTTATTCCCTTTTTTGCGGCATTTTGCCTTCCTGTTTTTGCTCACCCAGAAACGCTGGTGAAAGTAA
AAGATGCTGAAGATCAGTTGGGTGCACGAGTGGGTTACATCGAACTGGATCTCAACAGCGGTAAGATCCT
TGAGAGTTTTCGCCCCGAAGAACGTTTTCCAATGATGAGCACTTTTAAAGTTCTGCTATGTGGCGCGGTA
TTATCCCGTATTGACGCCGGGCAAGAGCAACTCGGTCGCCGCATACACTATTCTCAGAATGACTTGGTTG
AGTACTCACCAGTCACAGAAAAGCATCTTACGGATGGCATGACAGTAAGAGAATTATGCAGTGCTGCCAT
AACCATGAGTGATAACACTGCGGCCAACTTACTTCTGACAACGATCGGAGGACCGAAGGAGCTAACCGCT
TTTTTGCACAACATGGGGGATCATGTAACTCGCCTTGATCGTTGGGAACCGGAGCTGAATGAAGCCATAC
CAAACGACGAGCGTGACACCACGATGCCTGTAGCAATGGCAACAACGTTGCGCAAACTATTAACTGGCGA
ACTACTTACTCTAGCTTCCCGGCAACAATTAATAGACTGGATGGAGGCGGATAAAGTTGCAGGACCACTT
CTGCGCTCGGCCCTTCCGGCTGGCTGGTTTATTGCTGATAAATCTGGAGCCGGTGAGCGTGGGTCTCGCG
GTATCATTGCAGCACTGGGGCCAGATGGTAAGCCCTCCCGTATCGTAGTTATCTACACGACGGGGAGTCA
GGCAACTATGGATGAACGAAATAGACAGATCGCTGAGATAGGTGCCTCACTGATTAAGCATTGGTAACTG
TCAGACCAAGTTTACTCATATATACTTTAGATTGATTTAAAACTTCATTTTTAATTTAAAAGGATCTAGG
TGAAGATCCTTTTTGATAATCTCATGACCAAAATCCCTTAACGTGAGTTTTCGTTCCACTGAGCGTCAGA
CCCCGTAGAAAAGATCAAAGGATCTTCTTGAGATCCTTTTTTTCTGCGCGTAATCTGCTGCTTGCAAACA
AAAAAACCACCGCTACCAGCGGTGGTTTGTTTGCCGGATCAAGAGCTACCAACTCTTTTTCCGAAGGTAA
CTGGCTTCAGCAGAGCGCAGATACCAAATACTGTTCTTCTAGTGTAGCCGTAGTTAGGCCACCACTTCAA
GAACTCTGTAGCACCGCCTACATACCTCGCTCTGCTAATCCTGTTACCAGTGGCTGCTGCCAGTGGCGAT
AAGTCGTGTCTTACCGGGTTGGACTCAAGACGATAGTTACCGGATAAGGCGCAGCGGTCGGGCTGAACGG
GGGGTTCGTGCACACAGCCCAGCTTGGAGCGAACGACCTACACCGAACTGAGATACCTACAGCGTGAGCT
ATGAGAAAGCGCCACGCTTCCCGAAGGGAGAAAGGCGGACAGGTATCCGGTAAGCGGCAGGGTCGGAACA
GGAGAGCGCACGAGGGAGCTTCCAGGGGGAAACGCCTGGTATCTTTATAGTCCTGTCGGGTTTCGCCACC
TCTGACTTGAGCGTCGATTTTTGTGATGCTCGTCAGGGGGGCGGAGCCTATGGAAAAACGCCAGCAACGC
GGCCTTTTTACGGTTCCTGGCCTTTTGCTGGCCTTTTGCTCACATGTTCTTTCCTGCGTTATCCCCTGAT
TCTGTGGATAACCGTATTACCGCCTTTGAGTGAGCTGATACCGCTCGCCGCAGCCGAACGACCGAGCGCA
GCGAGTCAGTGAGCGAGGAAGCGGAAGAGCGCCCAATACGCAAACCGCCTCTCCCCGCGCGTTGGCCGAT
TCATTAATGCAGCTGGCACGACAGGTTTCCCGACTGGAAAGCGGGCAGTGAGCGCAACGCAATTAATGTG
AGTTAGCTCACTCATTAGGCACCCCAGGCTTTACACTTTATGCTTCCGGCTCGTATGTTGTGTGGAATTG
TGAGCGGATAACAATTTCACACAGGAAACAGCTATGACCATGATTACGCCAAGCGCGCAATTAACCCTCA
CTAAAGGGAACAAAAGCTGGAGCTGCAAGCTTAATGTAGTCTTATGCAATACTCTTGTAGTCTTGCAACA
TGGTAACGATGAGTTAGCAACATGCCTTACAAGGAGAGAAAAAGCACCGTGCATGCCGATTGGTGGAAGT
AAGGTGGTACGATCGTGCCTTATTAGGAAGGCAACAGACGGGTCTGACATGGATTGGACGAACCACTGAA
TTGCCGCATTGCAGAGATATTGTATTTAAGTGCCTAGCTCGATACATAAACGGGTCTCTCTGGTTAGACC
AGATCTGAGCCTGGGAGCTCTCTGGCTAACTAGGGAACCCACTGCTTAAGCCTCAATAAAGCTTGCCTTG
AGTGCTTCAAGTAGTGTGTGCCCGTCTGTTGTGTGACTCTGGTAACTAGAGATCCCTCAGACCCTTTTAG
TCAGTGTGGAAAATCTCTAGCAGTGGCGCCCGAACAGGGACTTGAAAGCGAAAGGGAAACCAGAGGAGCT
CTCTCGACGCAGGACTCGGCTTGCTGAAGCGCGCACGGCAAGAGGCGAGGGGCGGCGACTGGTGAGTACG
CCAAAAATTTTGACTAGCGGAGGCTAGAAGGAGAGAGATGGGTGCGAGAGCGTCAGTATTAAGCGGGGGA
GAATTAGATCGCGATGGGAAAAAATTCGGTTAAGGCCAGGGGGAAAGAAAAAATATAAATTAAAACATAT
AGTATGGGCAAGCAGGGAGCTAGAACGATTCGCAGTTAATCCTGGCCTGTTAGAAACATCAGAAGGCTGT
AGACAAATACTGGGACAGCTACAACCATCCCTTCAGACAGGATCAGAAGAACTTAGATCATTATATAATA
CAGTAGCAACCCTCTATTGTGTGCATCAAAGGATAGAGATAAAAGACACCAAGGAAGCTTTAGACAAGAT
AGAGGAAGAGCAAAACAAAAGTAAGACCACCGCACAGCAAGCGGCCGCTGATCTTCAGACCTGGAGGAGG
AGATATGAGGGACAATTGGAGAAGTGAATTATATAAATATAAAGTAGTAAAAATTGAACCATTAGGAGTA
GCACCCACCAAGGCAAAGAGAAGAGTGGTGCAGAGAGAAAAAAGAGCAGTGGGAATAGGAGCTTTGTTCC
TTGGGTTCTTGGGAGCAGCAGGAAGCACTATGGGCGCAGCGTCAATGACGCTGACGGTACAGGCCAGACA
ATTATTGTCTGGTATAGTGCAGCAGCAGAACAATTTGCTGAGGGCTATTGAGGCGCAACAGCATCTGTTG
CAACTCACAGTCTGGGGCATCAAGCAGCTCCAGGCAAGAATCCTGGCTGTGGAAAGATACCTAAAGGATC
AACAGCTCCTGGGGATTTGGGGTTGCTCTGGAAAACTCATTTGCACCACTGCTGTGCCTTGGAATGCTAG
TTGGAGTAATAAATCTCTGGAACAGATTTGGAATCACACGACCTGGATGGAGTGGGACAGAGAAATTAAC
AATTACACAAGCTTAATACACTCCTTAATTGAAGAATCGCAAAACCAGCAAGAAAAGAATGAACAAGAAT
TATTGGAATTAGATAAATGGGCAAGTTTGTGGAATTGGTTTAACATAACAAATTGGCTGTGGTATATAAA
ATTATTCATAATGATAGTAGGAGGCTTGGTAGGTTTAAGAATAGTTTTTGCTGTACTTTCTATAGTGAAT
AGAGTTAGGCAGGGATATTCACCATTATCGTTTCAGACCCACCTCCCAACCCCGAGGGGACCCATGCATT
GCATCTCAATTAGTCAGCAACCAGGTGTGGAAAGTCCCCAGGCTCCCCAGCAGGCAGAAGTATGCAAAGC
ATGCGTCTCAATTAGTCAGCAACCATAGTCCCGCCCCTAACTCCGCCCATCCCGCCCCTAACTCCGCCCA
GTTCCGCCCATTCTCCGCCCCATGGCTGACTAATTTTTTTTATTTATGCAGAGGCCGAGGCCGCCTCGGC
CTCTGAGCTATTCCAGAAGTAGTGAGGAGGCTTTTTTGGAGGCCTAGGCTTTTGCAAAAAGCTTTCTAGA
GGTACCACCGGAGCTTACCATGACCGAGTACAAGCCCACGGTGCGCCTCGCCACCCGCGACGACGTCCCC
AGGGCCGTACGCACCCTCGCCGCCGCGTTCGCCGACTACCCCGCCACGCGCCACACCGTCGATCCGGACC
GCCACATCGAGCGGGTCACCGAGCTGCAAGAACTCTTCCTCACGCGCGTCGGGCTCGACATCGGCAAGGT
GTGGGTCGCGGACGACGGCGCCGCCGTGGCGGTCTGGACCACGCCGGAGAGCGTCGAAGCGGGGGCGGTG
TTCGCCGAGATCGGCCCGCGCATGGCCGAGTTGAGCGGTTCCCGGCTGGCCGCGCAGCAACAGATGGAAG
GCCTCCTGGCGCCGCACCGGCCCAAGGAGCCCGCGTGGTTCCTGGCCACCGTCGGCGTCTCGCCCGACCA
CCAGGGCAAGGGTCTGGGCAGCGCCGTCGTGCTCCCCGGAGTGGAGGCGGCCGAGCGCGCCGGGGTGCCC
GCCTTCCTGGAGACCTCCGCGCCCCGCAACCTCCCCTTCTACGAGCGGCTCGGCTTCACCGTCACCGCCG
ACGTCGAGGTGCCCGAAGGACCGCGCACCTGGTGCATGACCCGCAAGCCCGGTGCCAGTTAACGAATTCT
AGATCTTGAGACAAATGGCAGTATTCATCCACAATTTTAAAAGAAAAGGGGGGATTGGGGGGTACAGTGC
AGGGGAAAGAATAGTAGACATAATAGCAACAGACATACAAACTAAAGAATTACAAAAACAAATTACAAAA
ATTCAAAATTTTCGGGTTTATTACAGGGACAGCAGAGATCCACTTTGGCGCCGGCTCGAGGCCTGCAGGT
GCAAAGATGGATAAAGTTTTAAACAGAGAGGAATCTTTGCAGCTAATGGACCTTCTAGGTCTTGAAAGGA
GTGGGAATT
Features (pLannotate 1.2.2; 31 found; start..end, strand, type, name):
      1..1179    +  promoter       EF-1α promoter: strong constitutive promoter for human elongation factor EF-1α
   1196..2650    +  CDS            RCOR1 (sequence partly withheld): RCOR1_HUMAN - Also known as KIAA0071, RCOR. Experimental evidence at protein level: Swiss-Prot protein existence level 1. Essential component of the BHC complex, a corepressor complex that represses transcription of neuron-specific genes in non-neuronal cells. The BHC complex is recruited at RE1/NRSE sites by REST and acts by deacetylating and demethylating specific sites on histones, thereby acting as a chromatin modifier. In the BHC complex, it serves as a molecular beacon for the recruitment of molecular machinery, including MeCP2 and SUV39H1, that imposes silencing across a chromosomal int
   2666..2719    +  promoter       U6 promoter (fragment): RNA polymerase III promoter for human U6 snRNA
   2761..3349    +  misc_feature   WPRE: woodchuck hepatitis virus posttranscriptional regulatory element
   3400..3419    +  misc_feature   cPPT/CTS (fragment): central polypurine tract and central termination sequence of HIV-1
   3421..3654    +  LTR            3' LTR (ΔU3): self-inactivating 3' long terminal repeat (LTR) from HIV-1
   3732..3853    +  polyA_signal   SV40 poly(A) signal: SV40 polyadenylation signal
   3893..4028    +  rep_origin     SV40 ori: SV40 origin of replication
   4049..4067    -  promoter       T7 promoter: promoter for bacteriophage T7 RNA polymerase
   4075..4230    +  CDS            lacZα (fragment): LacZα fragment of β-galactosidase; lacZ fragment
   4235..4663    +  rep_origin     f1 ori (sequence partly withheld): f1 bacteriophage origin of replication; arrow indicates direction of (+) strand synthesis
   4716..4820    +  promoter       AmpR promoter: bla
   4821..5681    +  CDS            AmpR: β-lactamase; bla; confers resistance to ampicillin, carbenicillin, and related antibiotics
   5852..6440    +  rep_origin     ori: high-copy-number ColE1/pMB1/pBR322/pUC origin of replication
   6623..6715    +  CDS            lacI (fragment): lac repressor; lacI; The lac repressor binds to the lac operator to inhibit transcription in E. coli. This inhibition can be relieved by adding lactose or isopropyl-β-D-thiogalactopyranoside (IPTG).
   6728..6749    +  protein_bind   CAP binding site: CAP binding activates transcription in the presence of cAMP. E. coli catabolite activator protein
   6764..6794    +  promoter       lac promoter: promoter for the E. coli lac operon
   6802..6818    +  protein_bind   lac operator: The lac repressor binds to the lac operator to inhibit transcription in E. coli. This inhibition can be relieved by adding lactose or isopropyl-β-D-thiogalactopyranoside (IPTG). lac repressor encoded by lacI
   6863..6881    +  promoter       T3 promoter: promoter for bacteriophage T3 RNA polymerase
   6909..7135    +  promoter       RSV promoter: Rous sarcoma virus enhancer/promoter
   7136..7316    +  LTR            5' LTR (truncated): truncated 5' long terminal repeat (LTR) from HIV-1
   7363..7488    +  misc_feature   HIV-1 Ψ: packaging signal of human immunodeficiency virus type 1
   7472..7835    +  CDS            HIV-1 gag (fragment): gag protein from human immunodeficiency virus 1; gag
   7981..8214    +  misc_feature   RRE: The Rev response element (RRE) of HIV-1 allows for Rev-dependent mRNA export from the nucleus to the cytoplasm.
   8591..8617    +  CDS            Rev (fragment): human immunodeficiency virus 1 (HIV-1) Rev protein; rev; enhances nuclear export of unspliced and incompletely spliced viral mRNAs
   8624..8647    +  promoter       SV40 promoter (fragment): SV40 early promoter
   8648..8719    +  promoter       SV40 promoter (fragment): SV40 enhancer and early promoter
   8743..8878    +  rep_origin     SV40 ori: SV40 origin of replication
   8924..9520    +  CDS            PuroR (fragment): puromycin N-acetyltransferase; pac from Streptomyces; confers resistance to puromycin
   9569..9686    +  misc_feature   cPPT/CTS: central polypurine tract and central termination sequence of HIV-1
   9751..9817    +  CDS            small t antigen (fragment): SV40 (simian virus 40) small t antigen
