[The description below was written by a language model from this plasmid's Addgene catalogue record and pLannotate feature annotations shown in this document.]
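Description:
TFORF1116 is a third-generation-style, self-inactivating HIV-1 lentiviral expression plasmid built on the pLX_TRC317 backbone and carrying the human RCOR1 (CoREST) open reading frame. It is one member of a barcoded transcription factor ORF collection in which each construct carries a unique 24-bp barcode, so that the overexpressed factor can be identified in pooled screens. The barcode is not annotated as a separate feature in the table. In bacteria the plasmid is maintained through a high-copy ColE1/pUC origin with ampicillin resistance. An f1 origin and remnants of a lac/lacZα cloning region flanked by T7 and T3 promoters are also present. The depositor warns that the plasmid can recombine, a common issue with LTR-containing vectors.

The annotated full sequence (9,823 nt) is circular, and the viral genome reads across the numbering origin. An RSV promoter drives a truncated 5' LTR, followed by the Ψ packaging signal with a gag fragment and the RRE for Rev-dependent export. Next comes an SV40 early promoter/origin driving puromycin N-acetyltransferase for selecting transduced mammalian cells, followed by the cPPT/CTS. The EF-1α promoter then drives constitutive expression of RCOR1, a corepressor component of the BHC complex that REST recruits to silence neuronal genes. Downstream lie a short U6 promoter fragment, WPRE to enhance transcript expression, and the ΔU3 3' LTR, which inactivates LTR promoter activity after integration. An SV40 polyadenylation signal and a second SV40 origin lie outside the LTR. No epitope tag or reporter is annotated. The construct is suited to making lentivirus for stable RCOR1 overexpression, individually or in pooled differentiation screens.
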