Addgene plasmid #143255: TFORF1116
Purpose: Lentiviral vector for overexpressing transcription factor ORFs with unique 24-bp barcodes. Barcodes facilitate identification of transcription factors in pooled screens.
Depositing lab: Feng Zhang. Depositing organization: Broad Institute. Publication: A transcription factor atlas of directed differentiation. Joung J, Ma S, Tay T, Geiger-Schuller KR, Kirchgatterer PC, Verdine VK, Guo B, Arias-Garcia MA, Allen WE, Singh A, Kuksenko O, Abudayyeh OO, Gootenberg JS, Fu Z, Macrae RK, Buenrostro JD, Regev A, Zhang F. Cell. 2023 Jan 5;186(1):209-229.e26. doi: 10.1016/j.cell.2022.11.026. PubMed 36608654.
Backbone
  Vector backbone: pLX_TRC317
  Backbone manufacturer: Broad Institute Genetic Perturbation Platform
  Backbone size w/o insert (bp): 8264
  Vector type: Mammalian Expression, Lentiviral
  Selectable markers: Puromycin
Growth in bacteria
  Bacterial resistance: Ampicillin, 100 μg/mL
  Growth temperature: 37°C
  Growth strain: NEB Stable
  Copy number: High Copy
Gene/Insert
  Gene/Insert name: RCOR1
  Species: H. sapiens (human)
  Insert size (bp): 1559
  Entrez Gene: RCOR1 (a.k.a. COREST, RCOR)
  Promoter: EF1a
  Cloning method: Unknown
  Sequencing primers: 5′ GGGTGGAGACTGAAGTTAGGCCAG; 3′ CACATAGCGTAAAAGGAGCAACATAG
Terms and licenses: Academic/Nonprofit Terms; Industry Terms: Not Available to Industry
Depositor comments: NM_015156,ENST00000262241 . The transcription factor ORF portion of this plasmid was synthesized by Genewiz. Please test multiple small colonies in case of plasmid recombination. To make this collection available in a timely manner, a portion of this collection was not fully sequenced by Addgene. If an Addgene verified full plasmid sequence is not available, please contact us prior to placing an order to request the full sequence.
How to cite: TFORF1116 was a gift from Feng Zhang (Addgene plasmid # 143255 ; http://n2t.net/addgene:143255 ; RRID:Addgene_143255)
