>Addgene plasmid #143255 | TFORF1116 | depositor partial sequence | sequence record 281903 | Insert
ACCGCCACCATGCCGGCCATGGTGGAGAAGGGCCCCGAGGTCTCAGGGAAGCGGAGAGGGAGGAACAACG
CGGCCGCCTCCGCCTCCGCCGCCGCCGCCTCCGCCGCCGCCTCGGCCGCCTGCGCCTCGCCAGCCGCCAC
TGCCGCCTCGGGCGCCGCCGCCTCCTCAGCCTCGGCCGCCGCCGCCTCAGCCGCCGCCGCCCCCAATAAT
GGCCAGAATAAAAGTTTGGCGGCGGCGGCGCCCAATGGCAACAGCAGCAGCAACTCCTGGGAGGAAGGCA
GCTCGGGCTCGTCCAGCGACGAGGAGCACGGTGGCGGTGGCATGAGGGTCGGACCCCAGTACCAGGCGGT
GGTGCCCGACTTCGACCCCGCCAAACTGGCAAGACGCAGTCAAGAACGGGACAATCTTGGCATGTTGGTC
TGGTCACCCAATCAAAATCTGTCAGAAGCAAAGTTGGATGAATACATTGCCATTGCCAAAGAAAAGCATG
GGTACAACATGGAACAGGCTCTTGGGATGCTCTTCTGGCATAAACATAATATCGAAAAGTCATTGGCTGA
TTTGCCCAACTTTACCCCTTTCCCAGATGAGTGGACTGTGGAAGATAAAGTCTTATTTGAGCAAGCCTTT
AGTTTTCATGGGAAAACTTTTCATAGAATCCAACAAATGCTTCCAGATAAATCTATAGCAAGTCTGGTGA
AATTTTACTATTCTTGGAAGAAGACGAGGACTAAAACTAGTGTGATGGATCGCCATGCCCGGAAACAAAA
ACGGGAGCGGGAGGAGAGCGAGGATGAACTGGAAGAGGCAAATGGAAACAATCCCATTGACATTGAGGTT
GATCAAAACAAGGAAAGCAAAAAGGAGGTTCCCCCTACTGAGACAGTTCCTCAGGTCAAAAAAGAAAAAC
ATAGCACACAAGCTAAAAATAGAGCAAAA
[390 nt withheld, positions 940-1329]
GAGGCAGAACATGGTAAAGAAGAGACCAATGGGCCCAGTAACCAGAAGCCTGTGAAGTCCCCAGATAATT
CCATTAAGATGCCCGAAGAGGAAGACGAGGCTCCTGTTCTGGATGTCAGATATGCATCTGCCTCCTAGTA
ATGAACTAGTCCGTAACTTGAAAGTATTTCGATTTCTTGGCTTTATATATCTTGTGGAAAGGACGAAAGG
CAGCCGCAATGTGCGCTAAC
