>Addgene plasmid #143255 | TFORF1116 | depositor partial sequence | sequence record 281904 | Barcode
AAGGCAGCCGCAATGTGCGCTAAC
